>Addgene plasmid #168920 | pEntry_HCoV-NL63-nsp14 | addgene full sequence | sequence record 445183 | Addgene NGS Result
CTACCAGCGGTGGTTTGTTTGCCGGATCAAGAGCTACCAACTCTTTTTCCGAAGGTAACTGGCTTCAGCA
GAGCGCAGATACCAAATACTGTTCTTCTAGTGTAGCCGTAGTTAGGCCACCACTTCAAGAACTCTGTAGC
ACCGCCTACATACCTCGCTCTGCTAATCCTGTTACCAGTGGCTGCTGCCAGTGGCGATAAGTCGTGTCTT
ACCGGGTTGGACTCAAGACGATAGTTACCGGATAAGGCGCAGCGGTCGGGCTGAACGGGGGGTTCGTGCA
CACAGCCCAGCTTGGAGCGAACGACCTACACCGAACTGAGATACCTACAGCGTGAGCTATGAGAAAGCGC
CACGCTTCCCGAAGGGAGAAAGGCGGACAGGTATCCGGTAAGCGGCAGGGTCGGAACAGGAGAGCGCACG
AGGGAGCTTCCAGGGGGAAACGCCTGGTATCTTTATAGTCCTGTCGGGTTTCGCCACCTCTGACTTGAGC
GTCGATTTTTGTGATGCTCGTCAGGGGGGCGGAGCCTATGGAAAAACGCCAGCAACGCGGCCTTTTTACG
GTTCCTGGCCTTTTGCTGGCCTTTTGCTCACATGTTCTTTCCTGCGTTATCCCCTGATTCTGTGGATAAC
CGTATTACCGCCTTTGAGTGAGCTGATACCGCTCGCCGCAGCCGAACGACCGAGCGCAGCGAGTCAGTGA
GCGAGGAAGCGGAAGAGCGCCCAATACGCAAACCGCCTCTCCCCGCGCGTTGGCCGATTCATTAATGCAG
CTGGCACGACAGGTTTCCCGACTGGAAAGCGGGCAGTGAGCGCAACGCAATTAATACGCGTACCGCTAGC
CAGGAAGAGTTTGTAGAAACGCAAAAAGGCCATCCGTCAGGATGGCCTTCTGCTTAGTTTGATGCCTGGC
AGTTTATGGCGGGCGTCCTGCCCGCCACCCTCCGGGCCGTTGCTTCACAACGTTCAAATCCGCTCCCGGC
GGATTTGTCCTACTCAGGAGAGCGTTCACCGACAAACAACAGATAAAACGAAAGGCCCAGTCTTCCGACT
GAGCCTTTCGTTTTATTTGATGCCTGGCAGTTCCCTACTCTCGCGTTAACGCTAGCATGGATGTTTTCCC
AGTCACGACGTTGTAAAACGACGGCCAGTCTTAAGCTCGGGCCCCAAATAATGATTTTATTTTGACTGAT
AGTGACCTGTTCGTTGCAACAAATTGATGAGCAATGCTTTTTTATAATGCCAACTTTGTACAAAAAAGCA
GAAGGGCCGTCAAGGCCAGGATCCATGGGATCCTCTAGCCAGGTTTGTGGCTTGTTTAAAAATTGTACAC
GCACTCCTCTTAATTTACCACCAACTCATGCACACACTTTCTTGTCGTTGTCAGATCAGTTTAAGACTAC
AGGTGATTTAGCTGTTCAAATAGGTTCAAATAACGTTTGTACTTATGAACATGTTATATCATTTATGGGT
TTTAGGTTTGATATTAGTATTCCTGGTAGTCATAGTTTGTTTTGTACACGTGACTTTGCTATTCGTAATG
TGCGTGGTTGGTTGGGTATGGATGTTGAAAGTGCTCATGTTTGTGGCGATAACATAGGTACTAATGTTCC
TTTACAGGTTGGTTTTTCAAATGGTGTTAATTTTGTTGTGCAAACTGAAGGTTGTGTGTCTACCAATTTT
GGTGATGTTATTAAACCTGTTTGTGCAAAATCTCCACCAGGTGAACAATTTAGACACCTTATTCCTCTTT
TACGTAAAGGACAACCTTGGTTAATTGTTCGTAGACGCATTGTGCAAATGATATCTGATTATTTGTCCAA
TTTGTCTGACATTCTTGTCTTTGTTTTGTGGGCAGGTAGTTTGGAATTAACTACAATGCGTTACTTTGTA
AAAATAGGGCCAATTAAATATTGTTATTGTGGTAATTCTGCCACTTGTTATAATTCAGTTAGTAATGAAT
ATTGTTGTTTTAAACATGCATTGGGTTGTGATTATGTTTACAATCCGTATGCTTTTGATATACAACAGTG
GGGTTATGTTGGTTCCTTGAGCCAAAACCACCACACATTCTGTAACATTCATAGAAACGAGCATGATGCC
TCTGGTGATGCTGTTATGACACGTTGTTTGGCAGTACATGATTGTTTTGTCAAAAATGTTGATTGGACTG
TAACGTACCCCTTTATTGCAAATGAGAAATTTATCAATGGCTGTGGGCGTAATGTCCAGGGACATGTTGT
TCGTGCAGCCTTGAAATTGTATAAACCTAGTGTTATTCATGACATTGGTAATCCTAAAGGTGTACGTTGT
GCTGTTACTGATGCCAAATGGTACTGTTATGACAAGCAACCTGTTAATAGTAATGTCAAGTTGTTGGATT
ATGATTATGCAACCCATGGTCAACTTGATGGTCTTTGTTTATTCTGGAATTGTAATGTTGATATGTATCC
AGAATTTTCAATTGTGTGTCGTTTTGACACACGTACTCGTTCTGTTTTTAATTTAGAAGGTGTTAATGGT
GGTTCTCTTTATGTTAACAAACATGCGTTTCATACACCAGCATATGATAAACGTGCTTTTGTTAAATTAA
AACCTATGCCCTTTTTTTACTTTGATGACAGTGATTGTGATGTTGTGCAAGAACAAGTTAATTATGTACC
CCTTCGCGCTAGTAGTTGTGTTACTCGTTGTAATATAGGTGGTGCTGTTTGTTCAAAACATGCAAATTTG
TATCAAAAATATGTTGAGGCATATAATACATTTACACAGGCAGGTTTTAACATTTGGGTACCACATAGTT
TTGATGTTTATAATTTGTGGCAAATTTTTATTGAAACTAATTTACAACTTAATTAAGACGCGATCGCGGC
CTCATGGGCCCAGCTTTCTTGTACAAAGTTGGCATTATAAAAAATAATTGCTCATCAATTTGTTGCAACG
AACAGGTCACTATCAGTCAAAATAAAATCATTATTTGCCATCCAGCTGATATCCCCTATAGTGAGTCGTA
TTACATGGTCATAGCTGTTTCCTGGCAGCTCTGGCCCGTGTCTCAAAATCTCTGATGTTACATTGCACAA
GATAAAAATATATCATCATGCCTCCTCTAGACCAGCCAGGACAGAAATGCCTCGACTTCGCTGCTACCCA
AGGTTGCCGGGTGACGCACACCGTGGAAACGGATGAAGGCACGAACCCAGTGGACATAAGCCTGTTCGGT
TCGTAAGCTGTAATGCAAGTAGCGTATGCGCTCACGCAACTGGTCCAGAACCTTGACCGAACGCAGCGGT
GGTAACGGCGCAGTGGCGGTTTTCATGGCTTGTTATGACTGTTTTTTTGGGGTACAGTCTATGCCTCGGG
CATCCAAGCAGCAAGCGCGTTACGCCGTGGGTCGATGTTTGATGTTATGGAGCAGCAACGATGTTACGCA
GCAGGGCAGTCGCCCTAAAACAAAGTTAAACATTATGAGGGAAGCGGTGATCGCCGAAGTATCGACTCAA
CTATCAGAGGTAGTTGGCGTCATCGAGCGCCATCTCGAACCGACGTTGCTGGCCGTACATTTGTACGGCT
CCGCAGTGGATGGCGGCCTGAAGCCACACAGTGATATTGATTTGCTGGTTACGGTGACCGTAAGGCTTGA
TGAAACAACGCGGCGAGCTTTGATCAACGACCTTTTGGAAACTTCGGCTTCCCCTGGAGAGAGCGAGATT
CTCCGCGCTGTAGAAGTCACCATTGTTGTGCACGACGACATCATTCCGTGGCGTTATCCAGCTAAGCGCG
AACTGCAATTTGGAGAATGGCAGCGCAATGACATTCTTGCAGGTATCTTCGAGCCAGCCACGATCGACAT
TGATCTGGCTATCTTGCTGACAAAAGCAAGAGAACATAGCGTTGCCTTGGTAGGTCCAGCGGCGGAGGAA
CTCTTTGATCCGGTTCCTGAACAGGATCTATTTGAGGCGCTAAATGAAACCTTAACGCTATGGAACTCGC
CGCCCGACTGGGCTGGCGATGAGCGAAATGTAGTGCTTACGTTGTCCCGCATTTGGTACAGCGCAGTAAC
CGGCAAAATCGCGCCGAAGGATGTCGCTGCCGACTGGGCAATGGAGCGCCTGCCGGCCCAGTATCAGCCC
GTCATACTTGAAGCTAGACAGGCTTATCTTGGACAAGAAGAAGATCGCTTGGCCTCGCGCGCAGATCAGT
TGGAAGAATTTGTCCACTACGTGAAAGGCGAGATCACCAAGGTAGTCGGCAAATAACCCTCGAGCCACCC
ATGACCAAAATCCCTTAACGTGAGTTACGCGTCGTTCCACTGAGCGTCAGACCCCGTAGAAAAGATCAAA
GGATCTTCTTGAGATCCTTTTTTTCTGCGCGTAATCTGCTGCTTGCAAACAAAAAAACCACCG
Features (pLannotate 1.2.2; 12 found; start..end, strand, type, name):
    717..809     +  CDS            lacI (fragment): lac repressor; lacI; The lac repressor binds to the lac operator to inhibit transcription in E. coli. This inhibition can be relieved by adding lactose or isopropyl-β-D-thiogalactopyranoside (IPTG).
    864..891     -  terminator     rrnB T2 terminator: transcription terminator T2 from the E. coli rrnB gene
   1023..1066    +  terminator     rrnB T1 terminator: Escherichia coli rrnB; transcription terminator T1 from the E. coli rrnB gene
   1113..1149    -  CDS            lacZα (fragment): LacZα fragment of β-galactosidase; lacZ fragment
   1165..1261    +  protein_bind   attL1: mutant version of attL; recombination site for the Gateway® LR reaction LR Clonase™
   1294..2847    +  CDS            rep (fragment): R1AB_CVHNL - Experimental evidence at protein level: Swiss-Prot protein existence level 1. NendoU is a Mn(2+)-dependent, uridylate-specific enzyme, which leaves 2'-3'-cyclic phosphates 5' to the cleaved bond. From Human coronavirus NL63 (HCoV-NL63).
   2879..2977    -  protein_bind   attL2: mutant version of attL; recombination site for the Gateway® LR reaction LR Clonase™
   2995..3013    -  promoter       T7 promoter: promoter for bacteriophage T7 RNA polymerase
   3203..3226    +  promoter       Pc promoter (fragment): intI1 (promoter lies within the coding sequence); class 1 integron promoter
   3402..3458    +  CDS            GmR (fragment): gentamycin acetyltransferase; aacC1; confers resistance to gentamycin
   3465..4256    +  CDS            SmR: aminoglycoside adenylyltransferase (Murphy, 1985); aadA; confers resistance to spectinomycin and streptomycin
   4349..534     +  rep_origin     ori (across the origin): high-copy-number ColE1/pMB1/pBR322/pUC origin of replication
