>Addgene plasmid #168920 | pEntry_HCoV-NL63-nsp14 | analyzer sequence | sequence record 327403
CTACCAGCGGTGGTTTGTTTGCCGGATCAAGAGCTACCAACTCTTTTTCCGAAGGTAACTGGCTTCAGCA
GAGCGCAGATACCAAATACTGTCCTTCTAGTGTAGCCGTAGTTAGGCCACCACTTCAAGAACTCTGTAGC
ACCGCCTACATACCTCGCTCTGCTAATCCTGTTACCAGTGGCTGCTGCCAGTGGCGATAAGTCGTGTCTT
ACCGGGTTGGACTCAAGACGATAGTTACCGGATAAGGCGCAGCGGTCGGGCTGAACGGGGGGTTCGTGCA
CACAGCCCAGCTTGGAGCGAACGACCTACACCGAACTGAGATACCTACAGCGTGAGCATTGAGAAAGCGC
CACGCTTCCCGAAGGGAGAAAGGCGGACAGGTATCCGGTAAGCGGCAGGGTCGGAACAGGAGAGCGCACG
AGGGAGCTTCCAGGGGGAAACGCCTGGTATCTTTATAGTCCTGTCGGGTTTCGCCACCTCTGACTTGAGC
GTCGATTTTTGTGATGCTCGTCAGGGGGGCGGAGCCTATGGAAAAACGCCAGCAACGCGGCCTTTTTACG
GTTCCTGGCCTTTTGCTGGCCTTTTGCTCACATGTTCTTTCCTGCGTTATCCCCTGATTCTGTGGATAAC
CGTATTACCGCCTTTGAGTGAGCTGATACCGCTCGCCGCAGCCGAACGACCGAGCGCAGCGAGTCAGTGA
GCGAGGAAGCGGAAGAGCGCCCAATACGCAAACCGCCTCTCCCCGCGCGTTGGCCGATTCATTAATGCAG
CTGGCACGACAGGTTTCCCGACTGGAAAGCGGGCAGTGAGCGCAACGCAATTAATACGCGTACCGCTAGC
CAGGAAGAGTTTGTAGAAACGCAAAAAGGCCATCCGTCAGGATGGCCTTCTGCTTAGTTTGATGCCTGGC
AGTTTATGGCGGGCGTCCTGCCCGCCACCCTCCGGGCCGTTGCTTCACAACGTTCAAATCCGCTCCCGGC
GGATTTGTCCTACTCAGGAGAGCGTTCACCGACAAACAACAGATAAAACGAAAGGCCCAGTCTTCCGACT
GAGCCTTTCGTTTTATTTGATGCCTGGCAGTTCCCTACTCTCGCGTTAACGCTAGCATGGATGTTTTCCC
AGTCACGACGTTGTAAAACGACGGCCAGTCTTAAGCTCGGGCCCCAAATAATGATTTTATTTTGACTGAT
AGTGACCTGTTCGTTGCAACAAATTGATGAGCAATGCTTTTTTATAATGCCAACTTTGTACAAAAAAGCA
GAAGGGCCGTCAAGGCCAGGATCCATGGGATCCTCTAGCCAGGTTTGTGGCTTGTTTAAAAATTGTACAC
GCACTCCTCTTAATTTACCACCAACTCATGCACACACTTTCTTGTCGTTGTCAGATCAGTTTAAGACTAC
AGGTGATTTAGCTGTTCAAATAGGTTCAAATAACGTTTGTACTTATGAACATGTTATATCATTTATGGGT
TTTAGGTTTGATATTAGTATTCCTGGTAGTCATAGTTTGTTTTGTACACGTGACTTTGCTATTCGTAATG
TGCGTGGTTGGTTGGGTATGGATGTTGAAAGTGCTCATGTTTGTGGCGATAACATAGGTACTAATGTTCC
TTTACAGGTTGGTTTTTCAAATGGTGTTAATTTTGTTGTGCAAACTGAAGGTTGTGTGTCTACCAATTTT
GGTGATGTTATTAAACCTGTTTGTGCAAAATCTCCACCAGGTGAACAATTTAGACACCTTATTCCTCTTT
TACGTAAAGGACAACCTTGGTTAATTGTTCGTAGACGCATTGTGCAAATGATATCTGATTATTTGTCCAA
TTTGTCTGACATTCTTGTCTTTGTTTTGTGGGCAGGTAGTTTGGAATTAACTACAATGCGTTACTTTGTA
AAAATAGGGCCAATTAAATATTGTTATTGTGGTAATTCTGCCACTTGTTATAATTCAGTTAGTAATGAAT
ATTGTTGTTTTAAACATGCATTGGGTTGTGATTATGTTTACAATCCGTATGCTTTTGATATACAACAGTG
GGGTTATGTTGGTTCCTTGAGCCAAAACCACCACACATTCTGTAACATTCATAGAAACGAGCATGATGCC
TCTGGTGATGCTGTTATGACACGTTGTTTGGCAGTACATGATTGTTTTGTCAAAAATGTTGATTGGACTG
TAACGTACCCCTTTATTGCAAATGAGAAATTTATCAATGGCTGTGGGCGTAATGTCCAGGGACATGTTGT
TCGTGCAGCCTTGAAATTGTATAAACCTAGTGTTATTCATGACATTGGTAATCCTAAAGGTGTACGTTGT
GCTGTTACTGATGCCAAATGGTACTGTTATGACAAGCAACCTGTTAATAGTAATGTCAAGTTGTTGGATT
ATGATTATGCAACCCATGGTCAACTTGATGGTCTTTGTTTATTCTGGAATTGTAATGTTGATATGTATCC
AGAATTTTCAATTGTGTGTCGTTTTGACACACGTACTCGTTCTGTTTTTAATTTAGAAGGTGTTAATGGT
GGTTCTCTTTATGTTAACAAACATGCGTTTCATACACCAGCATATGATAAACGTGCTTTTGTTAAATTAA
AACCTATGCCCTTTTTTTACTTTGATGACAGTGATTGTGATGTTGTGCAAGAACAAGTTAATTATGTACC
CCTTCGCGCTAGTAGTTGTGTTACTCGTTGTAATATAGGTGGTGCTGTTTGTTCAAAACATGCAAATTTG
TATCAAAAATATGTTGAGGCATATAATACATTTACACAGGCAGGTTTTAACATTTGGGTACCACATAGTT
TTGATGTTTATAATTTGTGGCAAATTTTTATTGAAACTAATTTACAACTTAATTAAGACGCGATCGCGGC
CTCATGGGCCCAGCTTTCTTGTACAAAGTTGGCATTATAAAAAATAATTGCTCATCAATTTGTTGCAACG
AACAGGTCACTATCAGTCAAAATAAAATCATTATTTGCCATCCAGCTGATATCCCCTATAGTGAGTCGTA
TTACATGGTCATAGCTGTTTCCTGGCAGCTCTGGCCCGTGTCTCAAAATCTCTGATGTTACATTGCACAA
GATAAAAATATATCATCATGCCTCCTCTAGACCAGCCAGGACAGAAATGCCTCGACTTCGCTGCTGCCCA
AGGTTGCCGGGTGACGCACACCGTGGAAACGGATGAAGGCACGAACCCAGTGGACATAAGCCTGTTCGGT
TCGTAAGCTGTAATGCAAGTAGCGTATGCGCTCACGCAACTGGTCCAGAACCTTGACCGAACGCAGCGGT
GGTAACGGCGCAGTGGCGGTTTTCATGGCTTGTTATGACTGTTTTTTTGGGGTACAGTCTATGCCTCGGG
CATCCAAGCAGCAAGCGCGTTACGCCGTGGGTCGATGTTTGATGTTATGGAGCAGCAACGATGTTACGCA
GCAGGGCAGTCGCCCTAAAACAAAGTTAAACATCATGAGGGAAGCGGTGATCGCCGAAGTATCGACTCAA
CTATCAGAGGTAGTTGGCGTCATCGAGCGCCATCTCGAACCGACGTTGCTGGCCGTACATTTGTACGGCT
CCGCAGTGGATGGCGGCCTGAAGCCACACAGTGATATTGATTTGCTGGTTACGGTGACCGTAAGGCTTGA
TGAAACAACGCGGCGAGCTTTGATCAACGACCTTTTGGAAACTTCGGCTTCCCCTGGAGAGAGCGAGATT
CTCCGCGCTGTAGAAGTCACCATTGTTGTGCACGACGACATCATTCCGTGGCGTTATCCAGCTAAGCGCG
AACTGCAATTTGGAGAATGGCAGCGCAATGACATTCTTGCAGGTATCTTCGAGCCAGCCACGATCGACAT
TGATCTGGCTATCTTGCTGACAAAAGCAAGAGAACATAGCGTTGCCTTGGTAGGTCCAGCGGCGGAGGAA
CTCTTTGATCCGGTTCCTGAACAGGATCTATTTGAGGCGCTAAATGAAACCTTAACGCTATGGAACTCGC
CGCCCGACTGGGCTGGCGATGAGCGAAATGTAGTGCTTACGTTGTCCCGCATTTGGTACAGCGCAGTAAC
CGGCAAAATCGCGCCGAAGGATGTCGCTGCCGACTGGGCAATGGAGCGCCTGCCGGCCCAGTATCAGCCC
GTCATACTTGAAGCTAGACAGGCTTATCTTGGACAAGAAGAAGATCGCTTGGCCTCGCGCGCAGATCAGT
TGGAAGAATTTGTCCACTACGTGAAAGGCGAGATCACCAAGGTAGTCGGCAAATAACCCTCGAGCCACCC
ATGACCAAAATCCCTTAACGTGAGTTACGCGTCGTTCCACTGAGCGTCAGACCCCGTAGAAAAGATCAAA
GGATCTTCTTGAGATCCTTTTTTTCTGCGCGTAATCTGCTGCTTGCAAACAAAAAAACCACCG
Features (pLannotate 1.2.2; 12 found; start..end, strand, type, name):
    717..809     +  CDS            lacI (fragment): lac repressor; lacI; The lac repressor binds to the lac operator to inhibit transcription in E. coli. This inhibition can be relieved by adding lactose or isopropyl-β-D-thiogalactopyranoside (IPTG).
    864..891     -  terminator     rrnB T2 terminator: transcription terminator T2 from the E. coli rrnB gene
   1023..1066    +  terminator     rrnB T1 terminator: Escherichia coli rrnB; transcription terminator T1 from the E. coli rrnB gene
   1113..1149    -  CDS            lacZα (fragment): LacZα fragment of β-galactosidase; lacZ fragment
   1165..1261    +  protein_bind   attL1: mutant version of attL; recombination site for the Gateway® LR reaction LR Clonase™
   1294..2847    +  CDS            rep (fragment): R1AB_CVHNL - Experimental evidence at protein level: Swiss-Prot protein existence level 1. NendoU is a Mn(2+)-dependent, uridylate-specific enzyme, which leaves 2'-3'-cyclic phosphates 5' to the cleaved bond. From Human coronavirus NL63 (HCoV-NL63).
   2879..2977    -  protein_bind   attL2: mutant version of attL; recombination site for the Gateway® LR reaction LR Clonase™
   2995..3013    -  promoter       T7 promoter: promoter for bacteriophage T7 RNA polymerase
   3203..3226    +  promoter       Pc promoter (fragment): intI1 (promoter lies within the coding sequence); class 1 integron promoter
   3402..3458    +  CDS            GmR (fragment): gentamycin acetyltransferase; aacC1; confers resistance to gentamycin
   3465..4256    +  CDS            SmR: aminoglycoside adenylyltransferase (Murphy, 1985); aadA; confers resistance to spectinomycin and streptomycin
   4349..534     +  rep_origin     ori (across the origin): high-copy-number ColE1/pMB1/pBR322/pUC origin of replication
