[The description below was written by a language model from this plasmid's Addgene catalogue record and pLannotate feature annotations shown in this document.]
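Description:
pEntry_HCoV-NL63-nsp14 is a Gateway-compatible entry clone built on the pENTR223.1 backbone (about 2.8 kb without insert; the sequenced plasmid is roughly 4.4 kb). It is maintained in E. coli through a high-copy ColE1/pUC-type origin and selected with spectinomycin, conferred by the aadA (SmR) aminoglycoside adenylyltransferase gene, which sits downstream of a class 1 integron Pc promoter fragment. Small remnants of lacI, lacZα and a gentamicin-resistance gene are also annotated, but only as fragments, so they are unlikely to be functional. The rrnB T1 and T2 terminators lie upstream of the cloning region and help insulate the insert from read-through transcription.

The payload is a 1,554 bp synthesized coding sequence for nsp14 of human coronavirus NL63, one of the non-structural proteins processed from the ORF1ab replicase polyprotein. The feature table accordingly matches it to a fragment of the NL63 replicase polyprotein; the NendoU note in that annotation belongs to the generic polyprotein entry and does not describe this segment specifically. The ORF was inserted between SfiI sites and is flanked by attL1 and attL2, so an LR Clonase reaction can move it directionally into any attR-containing destination vector. According to the depositor, the 5′ linker supplies a start codon bracketed by BamHI sites and the 3′ linker supplies a stop codon between PacI and AsiSI sites, an arrangement that suggests these codons can be removed by restriction digestion if needed. No promoter is positioned to express the insert; a T7 promoter lies outside attL2, facing toward the insert in antisense orientation. The plasmid serves as a shuttle and archival clone, part of a collection of human coronavirus ORFs intended for transfer into varied expression and interaction-assay vectors.
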