Addgene plasmid #168920: pEntry_HCoV-NL63-nsp14
Purpose: Gateway-compatible Entry vector
Depositing lab: Pascal Falter-Braun. Depositing organization: Helmholtz Munich. Publication: A resource of human coronavirus protein-coding sequences in a flexible, multipurpose Gateway Entry clone collection. Weller B, Lin CW, Pogoutse O, Sauer M, Marin-de la Rosa N, Strobel A, Young V, Knapp JJ, Rayhan A, Falter C, Kim DK, Roth FP, Falter-Braun P. G3 (Bethesda). 2023 Jul 5;13(7):jkad105. doi: 10.1093/g3journal/jkad105. PubMed 37267226.
Backbone
  Vector backbone: pENTR223.1*SfiI
  Backbone size w/o insert (bp): 2800
  Vector type: Gateway-compatible Entry vector
Growth in bacteria
  Bacterial resistance: Spectinomycin, 50 μg/mL
  Growth temperature: 37°C
  Growth strain: DH5alpha
  Copy number: High Copy
Gene/Insert
  Gene/Insert name: HCoV-NL63-nsp14 (alt name: nsp14)
  Species: Other
  Insert size (bp): 1554
  Entrez Gene: ORF1ab (a.k.a. HCNV63gp1)
  Cloning method: Restriction Enzyme; 5′ cloning site SfiI (unknown if destroyed); 3′ cloning site SfiI (unknown if destroyed)
  Sequencing primers: 5′ M13 uni (-21); 3′ M13 rev (-29)
Resource information
  A portion of this plasmid was derived from a plasmid made by: Synthesized by Twist Bioscience
Terms and licenses: Academic/Nonprofit Terms; Industry Terms: Not Available to Industry
Depositor comments: 5'-linker: SfiI-BamHI-ATG-BamHI (GGCCGTCAaggccaggatccatgggatcc), 3'-linker: PacI-TAA-AsiSI-SfiI (cttaatTAAgacgcgatcgcggcctcatGGGCC).
How to cite: pEntry_HCoV-NL63-nsp14 was a gift from Pascal Falter-Braun (Addgene plasmid # 168920 ; http://n2t.net/addgene:168920 ; RRID:Addgene_168920)
