>Addgene plasmid #168920 | pEntry_HCoV-NL63-nsp14 | depositor partial sequence | sequence record 327404 | gene-specific Insert sequence
TCTAGCCAGGTTTGTGGCTTGTTTAAAAATTGTACACGCACTCCTCTTAATTTACCACCAACTCATGCAC
ACACTTTCTTGTCGTTGTCAGATCAGTTTAAGACTACAGGTGATTTAGCTGTTCAAATAGGTTCAAATAA
CGTTTGTACTTATGAACATGTTATATCATTTATGGGTTTTAGGTTTGATATTAGTATTCCTGGTAGTCAT
AGTTTGTTTTGTACACGTGACTTTGCTATTCGTAATGTGCGTGGTTGGTTGGGTATGGATGTTGAAAGTG
CTCATGTTTGTGGCGATAACATAGGTACTAATGTTCCTTTACAGGTTGGTTTTTCAAATGGTGTTAATTT
TGTTGTGCAAACTGAAGGTTGTGTGTCTACCAATTTTGGTGATGTTATTAAACCTGTTTGTGCAAAATCT
CCACCAGGTGAACAATTTAGACACCTTATTCCTCTTTTACGTAAAGGACAACCTTGGTTAATTGTTCGTA
GACGCATTGTGCAAATGATATCTGATTATTTGTCCAATTTGTCTGACATTCTTGTCTTTGTTTTGTGGGC
AGGTAGTTTGGAATTAACTACAATGCGTTACTTTGTAAAAATAGGGCCAATTAAATATTGTTATTGTGGT
AATTCTGCCACTTGTTATAATTCAGTTAGTAATGAATATTGTTGTTTTAAACATGCATTGGGTTGTGATT
ATGTTTACAATCCGTATGCTTTTGATATACAACAGTGGGGTTATGTTGGTTCCTTGAGCCAAAACCACCA
CACATTCTGTAACATTCATAGAAACGAGCATGATGCCTCTGGTGATGCTGTTATGACACGTTGTTTGGCA
GTACATGATTGTTTTGTCAAAAATGTTGATTGGACTGTAACGTACCCCTTTATTGCAAATGAGAAATTTA
TCAATGGCTGTGGGCGTAATGTCCAGGGACATGTTGTTCGTGCAGCCTTGAAATTGTATAAACCTAGTGT
TATTCATGACATTGGTAATCCTAAAGGTGTACGTTGTGCTGTTACTGATGCCAAATGGTACTGTTATGAC
AAGCAACCTGTTAATAGTAATGTCAAGTTGTTGGATTATGATTATGCAACCCATGGTCAACTTGATGGTC
TTTGTTTATTCTGGAATTGTAATGTTGATATGTATCCAGAATTTTCAATTGTGTGTCGTTTTGACACACG
TACTCGTTCTGTTTTTAATTTAGAAGGTGTTAATGGTGGTTCTCTTTATGTTAACAAACATGCGTTTCAT
ACACCAGCATATGATAAACGTGCTTTTGTTAAATTAAAACCTATGCCCTTTTTTTACTTTGATGACAGTG
ATTGTGATGTTGTGCAAGAACAAGTTAATTATGTACCCCTTCGCGCTAGTAGTTGTGTTACTCGTTGTAA
TATAGGTGGTGCTGTTTGTTCAAAACATGCAAATTTGTATCAAAAATATGTTGAGGCATATAATACATTT
ACACAGGCAGGTTTTAACATTTGGGTACCACATAGTTTTGATGTTTATAATTTGTGGCAAATTTTTATTG
AAACTAATTTACAA
